>Addgene plasmid #29055 | pEMS1135 | addgene partial sequence | sequence record 39621 | EGFP-N 5'-CGTCGCCGTCCAGCTCGACCAG-3'
ACCATGGTGGCGGAAGTTCCTATACCTTTTGAAGAATAGGAACTTCGGAATAGGAACTTCGGCGCGCCGG
CTGGTCCCGGGCTGGGCANGCGGGCTGGCCTCGCGCCCTCGAGGCACCCGGCGGCGCTGGCTGTGCGGAG
GGGCGCCGGCGCGGCCGTATTTGTACCCGCGGGCCCTCACATGGTCTGATCTCTAGATAGCCGCCGCCAA
AGAGCTCTTGAAGAATTTTTGCGTCACTTTGAGGCGAATAAACTTAATGCTTCCCCGCGGCCGCGGCTCC
GCGCTCCCGCTGGATGGGGTTGCGCTCGCCAGGGAGGGGCCGCGCTACGGGGCGGGGTGCGCGCCCGACC
CCAGAGCCAGGAGGGGAGGGACCCCCGACACACACACACGCTCGCAGGGAGGAGCGGANCGCGGAGCAGC
CGGCAGGGCAGGGCCGAGCGAGGAATCCTGACTTTCCTGCTCTTTAACTTTGCGGGAGGGGGGAGGCTGC
ACAAAGGA
