>Addgene plasmid #29055 | pEMS1135 | addgene partial sequence | sequence record 39774 | pEMS1307-fwd 5'-ccgcacgtctaagaaaccat-3'
GGCCCTTTCGTCTTCAAGAATTAATTCCGATCATATTCAATAACCCTTAATGAATTCGAGCTCCTAGGCC
GGCCAGACGAGGAACGTGGAGTGCTCGAAGTGGGCGGGCGTAGGGGGCTCCTTTGTCTATTGTTGCAGGG
GCTTTGCAACCTCTTGAGGACCCGTGAAAGACCCCTTAAAGAGGGTCTTGAGCAAAGTGCTGTCCTGCGC
TTTGGGAAGAGTTGCTTGCTTTCGTTTCAACCCATGGTTTATGTTTGATCTTTACTTTGCTGTCATCGCG
TGCAGGTGGCTTTATGCAAAGGGAGAGTTCTGGTTGACACAAATGCCCAGACAGCTAGAGAAATCTCTGA
GTGGCGCCTAAGTGGGCCGAGTCTCCGTGCGCTTGGGTGGTTTCACTGTCAGAGCTGAGGCGCTCTCAGA
CACCTCACAGGCCATTCAGAATGTATGTGAAACTCCAACTCCAACGACTGTGCTACGTGGTTGAAGGATA
TAACCATCATTTGCTTGAAAATTGTGTACATTCAAACTTGTTCTTGAAAAAAAGCTCTCTGGAGCTC
