[The description below was written by a language model from this plasmid's Addgene catalogue record.]
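Description:
pEMS1135 is a Pleiades Promoter Project plasmid built on the large pEMS1307 backbone (about 16.5 kb without insert). It carries Ple197, a 3,345 bp human MiniPromoter derived from regulatory sequence of SLC6A4, the gene for the serotonin transporter (solute carrier family 6, member 4; also known as SERT or 5-HTT). The MiniPromoter was inserted by restriction cloning between FseI and AscI sites, though the record does not say whether these sites survive. This places it upstream of a backbone-encoded EGFP-NLS reporter, listed in the record as a C-terminal tag on the backbone. In this arrangement the insert is not a coding sequence. It is a compact candidate promoter meant to drive the reporter, and the nuclear localisation signal concentrates the green fluorescence in the nuclei of expressing cells, which makes individual positive cells easier to identify.

The plasmid is maintained in E. coli as a high-copy construct under ampicillin selection. No feature table is provided, so the origin of replication and the other elements that make up the sizeable backbone, such as any targeting or integration sequences, are not stated. The construct belongs to a collection of human MiniPromoters designed to give selective, region- or cell-type-restricted expression in the brain. An SLC6A4-based element would be expected to be aimed at serotonergic neurons, but the record does not say this. It does note explicitly that reporter expression under the control of this MiniPromoter has not been tested in this plasmid, so its activity and specificity should be regarded as unvalidated.
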