Addgene plasmid #29055: pEMS1135
Purpose: Expression of the reporter gene under the control of the MiniPromoter in this plasmid has not been tested
Depositing lab: Elizabeth Simpson. Depositing organization: University of British Columbia. Publication: A regulatory toolbox of MiniPromoters to drive selective expression in the brain. Portales-Casamar E, Swanson DJ, Liu L, de Leeuw CN, Banks KG, Ho Sui SJ, Fulton DL, Ali J, Amirabbasi M, Arenillas DJ, Babyak N, Black SF, Bonaguro RJ, Brauer E, Candido TR, Castellarin M, Chen J, Chen Y, Cheng JC, Chopra V, Docking TR, Dreolini L, D'Souza CA, Flynn EK, Glenn R, Hatakka K, Hearty TG, Imanian B, Jiang S, Khorasan-zadeh S, Komljenovic I, Laprise S, Liao NY, Lim JS, Lithwick S, Liu F, Liu J, Lu M, McConechy M, McLeod AJ, Milisavljevic M, Mis J, O'Connor K, Palma B, Palmquist DL, Schmouth JF, Swanson MI, Tam B, Ticoll A, Turner JL, Varhol R, Vermeulen J, Watkins RF, Wilson G, Wong BK, Wong SH, Wong TY, Yang GS, Ypsilanti AR, Jones SJ, Holt RA, Goldowitz D, Wasserman WW, Simpson EM. Proc Natl Acad Sci U S A. 2010 Sep 21. 107(38):16589-94. 10.1073/pnas.1009158107 PubMed 20807748.
Backbone
  Vector backbone: pEMS1307
  Backbone size w/o insert (bp): 16482
  Vector type: Pleiades Promoter Project [sic, Pleaides Plieades]
Growth in bacteria
  Bacterial resistance: Ampicillin, 100 μg/mL
  Growth temperature: 37°C
  Growth strain: DH5alpha
  Growth instructions: DH10B
  Copy number: High Copy
Gene/Insert
  Gene/Insert name: Ple197 (alt names: SLC6A4; solute carrier family 6, member 4)
  Species: H. sapiens (human)
  Insert size (bp): 3345
  Entrez Gene: SLC6A4 (a.k.a. 5-HTT, 5-HTTLPR, 5HTT, HTT, OCD1, SERT, SERT1, hSERT)
  Tag / fusion protein: EGFP-NLS (C terminal on backbone)
  Cloning method: Restriction Enzyme; 5′ cloning site FseI (unknown if destroyed); 3′ cloning site AscI (unknown if destroyed)
  Sequencing primers: 5′ Unknown
Terms and licenses: Academic/Nonprofit Terms; Industry Terms: Not Available to Industry
How to cite: pEMS1135 was a gift from Elizabeth Simpson (Addgene plasmid # 29055 ; http://n2t.net/addgene:29055 ; RRID:Addgene_29055)
